Addgene plasmid #157590: pD649-HAsp-CNTN5-COMP5AP-AviTag-9xHis
Purpose: Mammalian expression of cell-surface protein extracellular domain fused to COMP5AP-AviTag-9xHis. Protein is secreted from cells.
Depositing lab: Chris Garcia. Depositing organization: Stanford University. Publication: A Human IgSF Cell-Surface Interactome Reveals a Complex Network of Protein-Protein Interactions. Wojtowicz WM, Vielmetter J, Fernandes RA, Siepe DH, Eastman CL, Chisholm GB, Cox S, Klock H, Anderson PW, Rue SM, Miller JJ, Glaser SM, Bragstad ML, Vance J, Lam AW, Lesley SA, Zinn K, Garcia KC. Cell. 2020 Aug 20;182(4):1027-1043.e17. doi: 10.1016/j.cell.2020.07.025. PubMed 32822567.
Backbone
  Vector backbone: pD649
  Backbone size w/o insert (bp): 7153
  Vector type: Mammalian Expression
Growth in bacteria
  Bacterial resistance: Ampicillin, 100 μg/mL
  Growth temperature: 37°C
  Growth strain: DH5alpha
  Copy number: High Copy
Gene/Insert
  Gene/Insert name: CNTN5
  Species: H. sapiens (human)
  Insert size (bp): 3153
  Entrez Gene: CNTN5 (a.k.a. NB-2, HNB-2s, MGC163491)
  Promoter: CMV/SP6
  Tag / fusion protein: COMP5AP-AviTag-9xHis (C terminal on backbone)
  Cloning method: Restriction Enzyme; 5′ cloning site GCGGCCGC (not destroyed); 3′ cloning site GGCGCGCC (not destroyed)
  Sequencing primers: 5′ ATTTAGGTGACACTATAG; 3′ CGTCGCACTCCATCACGGTG
Resource information
  A portion of this plasmid was derived from a plasmid made by: synthesis by ThermoFisher
Terms and licenses: Academic/Nonprofit Terms; Industry Terms: Not Available to Industry
Depositor comments: Some plasmids in this collection may have an IS4-like element ISVsa5 family transposase upstream of the CMV promoter.
How to cite: pD649-HAsp-CNTN5-COMP5AP-AviTag-9xHis was a gift from Chris Garcia (Addgene plasmid # 157590 ; http://n2t.net/addgene:157590 ; RRID:Addgene_157590)
