[The description below was written by a language model from this plasmid's Addgene catalogue record and pLannotate feature annotations shown in this document.]
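Description:
pD649-HAsp-CNTN5-COMP5AP-AviTag-9xHis is a mammalian expression plasmid of about 10.3 kb, built on the pD649 backbone, for producing the extracellular domain of human contactin-5 (CNTN5) as a secreted, multimerised fusion protein. It is propagated in E. coli at high copy from a ColE1/pUC-type origin under ampicillin selection (AmpR). The feature table also shows an SV40 early/EM7 promoter cassette driving a puromycin N-acetyltransferase sequence followed by an SV40 poly(A) signal, which could in principle allow puromycin selection in mammalian cells. That cassette is annotated as a fragment, however, and the record does not describe its use. Small annotated remnants (KanR, lacZα, f1 ori, ble) appear to be backbone leftovers. The depositor notes that some plasmids in this collection may carry an IS4-like transposase insertion upstream of the CMV promoter; none is annotated here.

Expression is driven by the CMV enhancer/promoter with a partial CMV intron. A downstream SP6 promoter could support in vitro transcription and also serves as a sequencing primer site. The open reading frame begins with a signal peptide, named HAsp in the construct but matched by the annotation software to an IgH signal sequence fragment, which directs the product into the secretory pathway. The CNTN5 ectodomain follows, cloned between retained restriction sites, and is fused at its C terminus to the coiled-coil region of rat cartilage oligomeric matrix protein. The "COMP5" in the name presumably refers to this pentamerising domain. Next come human placental alkaline phosphatase, an AviTag for enzymatic biotinylation and a polyhistidine tag (9xHis by name, annotated as 8xHis), ending at a bGH poly(A) signal. The oligomerisation raises binding avidity and the phosphatase gives an enzymatic readout. This suits the protein for use as a probe for detecting weak extracellular interactions, consistent with the associated human IgSF cell-surface interactome screen.
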