Features (pLannotate 1.2.2; 24 found; start..end, strand, type, name):
    119..143     -  CDS            KanR (fragment): aminoglycoside phosphotransferase; aph(3')-Ia; confers resistance to kanamycin
    254..842     +  rep_origin     ori: high-copy-number ColE1/pMB1/pBR322/pUC origin of replication
   1067..1084    +  terminator     rrnB T2 terminator (fragment): transcription terminator T2 from the E. coli rrnB gene
   1109..1128    -  CDS            lacZα (fragment): LacZα fragment of β-galactosidase; lacZ fragment
   1584..1600    +  protein_bind   lac operator: The lac repressor binds to the lac operator to inhibit transcription in E. coli. This inhibition can be relieved by adding lactose or isopropyl-β-D-thiogalactopyranoside (IPTG). lac repressor encoded by lacI
   1843..2146    +  enhancer       CMV enhancer: human cytomegalovirus immediate early enhancer
   2147..2350    +  promoter       CMV promoter: human cytomegalovirus (CMV) immediate early promoter
   2486..2529    +  intron         CMV intron (fragment): modified intron A from human cytomegalovirus
   2581..2599    +  promoter       SP6 promoter: promoter for bacteriophage SP6 RNA polymerase
   2603..2640    +  CDS            IgH signal sequence (fragment): signal sequence from the mouse immunoglobulin heavy chain variable region
   2683..5901    +  CDS            CNTN5: CNTN5_HUMAN - Experimental evidence at protein level: Swiss-Prot protein existence level 1. Contactins mediate cell surface interactions during nervous system development. Has some neurite outgrowth-promoting activity in the cerebral cortical neurons but not in hippocampal neurons. Probably involved in neuronal activity in the auditory system (By similarity). From Homo sapiens (Human).
   5998..6177    +  CDS            Comp (fragment): COMP_RAT - Experimental evidence at protein level: Swiss-Prot protein existence level 1. May play a role in the structural integrity of cartilage via its interaction with other extracellular matrix proteins such as the collagens and fibronectin. Can mediate the interaction of chondrocytes with the cartilage extracellular matrix through interaction with cell surface integrin receptors. Could play a role in the pathogenesis of osteoarthritis. Potent suppressor of apoptosis in both primary chondrocytes and transformed cells. Suppresses apoptosis by blocking the activation of caspase-3 and by indu
   6165..7617    +  CDS            SEAP (fragment): secreted alkaline phosphatase from human placenta The natural enzyme has a C-terminal transmembrane sequence that is replaced by a GPI anchor.
   7642..7683    +  CDS            AviTag™ (fragment): peptide tag that allows for enzymatic biotinylation
   7687..7710    +  CDS            8xHis: 8xHis affinity tag
   7856..7967    +  polyA_signal   bGH poly(A) signal: bovine growth hormone polyadenylation signal
   7968..8076    +  rep_origin     f1 ori (fragment): f1 bacteriophage origin of replication; arrow indicates direction of (+) strand synthesis
   8090..8419    +  promoter       SV40 promoter: SV40 enhancer and early promoter
   8467..8514    +  promoter       EM7 promoter: synthetic bacterial promoter&nbsp
   8533..9132    +  CDS            PuroR (fragment): puromycin N-acetyltransferase; pac from Streptomyces; confers resistance to puromycin
   9142..9267    +  CDS            ble (fragment): BLE_KLEPN - Experimental evidence at protein level: Swiss-Prot protein existence level 1. Binding protein with a strong affinity to the bleomycin family of antibiotics. Binds to CL990; an antimitotic-antibiotic compound. From Klebsiella pneumoniae.
   9262..9383    +  polyA_signal   SV40 poly(A) signal: SV40 polyadenylation signal
   9436..10296   -  CDS            AmpR: β-lactamase; bla; confers resistance to ampicillin, carbenicillin, and related antibiotics
  10299..89      -  promoter       AmpR promoter (fragment) (across the origin): bla
>Addgene plasmid #157590 | pD649-HAsp-CNTN5-COMP5AP-AviTag-9xHis | depositor full sequence | sequence record 304289 | Full Sequence
TTTCAATATTATTGAAGCATTTATCAGGGTTATTGTCTCATGAGCGGATACATATTTGAATGTATTTAGA
AAAATAAACAAATAGGGGTCAGTGTTACAACCAATTAACCAATTCTGAACATTATCGCGAGCCCATTTAT
ACCTGAATATGGCTCATAACACCCCTTGCTCATGACCAAAATCCCTTAACGTGAGTTACGCGCGCGTCGT
TCCACTGAGCGTCAGACCCCGTAGAAAAGATCAAAGGATCTTCTTGAGATCCTTTTTTTCTGCGCGTAAT
CTGCTGCTTGCAAACAAAAAAACCACCGCTACCAGCGGTGGTTTGTTTGCCGGATCAAGAGCTACCAACT
CTTTTTCCGAAGGTAACTGGCTTCAGCAGAGCGCAGATACCAAATACTGTTCTTCTAGTGTAGCCGTAGT
TAGCCCACCACTTCAAGAACTCTGTAGCACCGCCTACATACCTCGCTCTGCTAATCCTGTTACCAGTGGC
TGCTGCCAGTGGCGATAAGTCGTGTCTTACCGGGTTGGACTCAAGACGATAGTTACCGGATAAGGCGCAG
CGGTCGGGCTGAACGGGGGGTTCGTGCACACAGCCCAGCTTGGAGCGAACGACCTACACCGAACTGAGAT
ACCTACAGCGTGAGCTATGAGAAAGCGCCACGCTTCCCGAAGGGAGAAAGGCGGACAGGTATCCGGTAAG
CGGCAGGGTCGGAACAGGAGAGCGCACGAGGGAGCTTCCAGGGGGAAACGCCTGGTATCTTTATAGTCCT
GTCGGGTTTCGCCACCTCTGACTTGAGCGTCGATTTTTGTGATGCTCGTCAGGGGGGCGGAGCCTATGGA
AAAACGCCAGCAACGCGGCCTTTTTACGGTTCCTGGCCTTTTGCTGGCCTTTTGCTCACATGTTCTTTCC
TGCGTTATCCCCTGATTCTGTGGATAACCGTATTACCGCCTTTGAGTGAGCTGATACCGCTCGCCGCAGC
CGAACGACCGAGCGCAGCGAGTCAGTGAGCGAGGAAGCGGAAGGCGAGAGTAGGGAACTGCCAGGCATCA
AACTAAGCAGAAGGCCCCTGACGGATGGCCTTTTTGCGTTTCTACAAACTCTTTCTGTGTTGTAAAACGA
CGGCCAGTCTTAAGCTCGGGCCCCCTGGGCGGTTCTGATAACGAGTAATCGTTAATCCGCAAATAACGTA
AAAACCCGCTTCGGCGGGTTTTTTTATGGGGGGAGTTTAGGGAAAGAGCATTTGTCAGAATATTTAAGGG
CGCCTGTCACTTTGCTTGATATATGAGAATTATTTAACCTTATAAATGAGAAAAAAGCAACGCACTTTAA
ATAAGATACGTTGCTTTTTCGATTGATGAACACCTATAATTAAACTATTCATCTATTATTTATGATTTTT
TGTATATACAATATTTCTAGTTTGTTAAAGAGAATTAAGAAAATAAATCTCGAAAATAATAAAGGGAAAA
TCAGTTTTTGATATCAAAATTATACATGTCAACGATAATACAAAATATAATACAAACTATAAGATGTTAT
CAGTATTTATTATCATTTAGAATAAATTTTGTGTCGCCCTTAATTGTGAGCGGATAACAATTACGAGCTT
CATGCACAGTGGCGTTGACTCAATATTGGCCATTAGCCATATTATTCATTGGTTATATAGCATAAATCAA
TATTGGCTATTGGCCATTGCATACGTTGTATCTATATCATAATATGTACATTTATATTGGCTCATGTCCA
ATATGACCGCCATGTTGGCATTGATTATTGACTAGTTATTAATAGTAATCAATTACGGGGTCATTAGTTC
ATAGCCCATATATGGAGTTCCGCGTTACATAACTTACGGTAAATGGCCCGCCTGGCTGACCGCCCAACGA
CCCCCGCCCATTGACGTCAATAATGACGTATGTTCCCATAGTAACGCCAATAGGGACTTTCCATTGACGT
CAATGGGTGGAGTATTTACGGTAAACTGCCCACTTGGCAGTACATCAAGTGTATCATATGCCAAGTACGC
CCCCTATTGACGTCAATGACGGTAAATGGCCCGCCTGGCATTATGCCCAGTACATGACCTTATGGGACTT
TCCTACTTGGCAGTACATCTACGTATTAGTCATCGCTATTACCATGGTGATGCGGTTTTGGCAGTACATC
AATGGGCGTGGATAGCGGTTTGACTCACGGGGATTTCCAAGTCTCCACCCCATTGACGTCAATGGGAGTT
TGTTTTGGCACCAAAATCAACGGGACTTTCCAAAATGTCGTAACAACTCCGCCCCATTGACGCAAATGGG
CGGTAGGCGTGTACGGTGGGAGGTCTATATAAGCAGAGCTCGTTTAGTGAACCGTCAGATCGCCTGGAGA
CGCCATCCACGCTGTTTTGACCTCCATAGAAGACACCGGGACCGATCCAGCCTCCGCGGCCGGGAACGGT
GCATTGGAACGCGGATTCCCCGTGCCAAGAGTGACGTAAGTACCGCCTATAGAGTCTATAGGCCCACCCC
CTTGGCTTCGTTAGAACGCGGCTACAATTAATACATAACCTTATGTATCATACACATACGATTTAGGTGA
CACTATAGAATAACATCCACTTTGCCTTTCTCTCCACAGGTGTCCACTCCCAGGTCCAACTGCACCTCGG
TTCTATCGAAAACGCGCCTGCTAGCGCCACCATGAAGACCATCATTGCCCTGAGCTACATCTTCTGCCTG
GTGTTCGCTGCGGCCGCCGAGTATTCTAAGTCTCTGCCTGGCCTGAGCACCAGCTATGCCGCTCTGCTGA
GAATCAAGAAGTCCAGCAGCAGCTCCCTGTTCGGCAGCAAGACCAGACCTAGATACAGCAGCCCTAGCCT
GGGCACCCTGTCTGCCTCTTCTCCATCTTGGCTTGGCGCCGCTCAGAACTACTACAGCCCCATCAACCTG
TACCACAGCAGCGACGCCTTCAAGCAGGATGAGTCCGTGGATTACGGCCCCGTGTTCGTGCAAGAGCCCG
ACGACATCATCTTCCCCACCGACAGCGACGAGAAGAAGGTGGCCCTGAATTGCGAAGTGCGGGGCAATCC
TGTGCCTAGCTACCGGTGGCTGAGAAACGGCACAGAGATCGACCTGGAAAGCGACTACCGGTACAGCCTG
ATCGACGGCACCTTCATCATCAGCAACCCCAGCGAGGCCAAGGACAGCGGCCATTATCAGTGCCTGGCCA
CCAATACCGTGGGCAGCATTCTGAGCAGAGAGGCCACACTGCAGTTCGCCTACCTGGGCAATTTCAGCGG
CAGAACCAGATCCGCCGTGTCCGTCAGAGAAGGACAAGGCGTGGTGCTGATGTGCAGCCCTCCACCTCAC
AGCCCCGAGATCATCTACAGCTGGGTGTTCAACGAGTTCCCCAGCTTCGTGGCCGAGGACAGCAGACGGT
TCATCAGCCAAGAGACAGGCAATCTGTACATCAGCAAGGTGCAGACCAGCGACGTGGGCTCCTACATCTG
CCTGGTCAAGAACACCGTGACCAACGCCAGAGTGCTGAGCCCTCCTACACCTCTGACACTGAGAAATGAC
GGCGTGATGGGCGAGTACGAGCCCAAGATCGAGGTGCACTTCCCCTTTACTGTGACCGCCGCCAAGGGCA
CCACCGTGAAGATGGAATGTTTCGCCCTGGGCAACCCCGTGCCTACCATCACATGGATGAAGGTCAACGG
CTACATCCCCAGCAAGGCCCGCCTGAGAAAATCTCAGGCCGTGCTGGAAATCCCCAACGTGCAGCTGGAT
GACGCCGGCATCTATGAGTGCAGAGCCGAGAACTCCCGGGGCAAGAATAGCTTCAGAGGCCAGCTGCAGG
TCTACACATACCCTCACTGGGTCGAGAAGCTGAACGATACCCAGCTGGATAGCGGCAGCCCTCTGAGATG
GGAGTGTAAAGCCACCGGCAAGCCCAGACCAACCTACAGATGGCTGAAGAACGGCGTGCCACTGAGCCCA
CAGAGCAGAGTGGAAATGGTCAATGGCGTCCTGATGATCCACAACGTGAACCAGAGCGACGCCGGAATGT
ACCAGTGTCTGGCCGAGAACAAATACGGCGCCATCTACGCCTCTGCCGAGCTGAAGATTCTGGCCAGCGC
TCCCACATTCGCCCTGAACCAGCTGAAGAAAACCATCATCGTGACCAAGGACCAAGAGGTGGTCATCGAG
TGCAAGCCTCAGGGCAGCCCTAAGCCAACCATCAGCTGGAAGAAAGGCGACAGAGCCGTGCGCGAGAACA
AGCGGATTGCCATCCTGCCTGATGGCAGCCTGAGAATCCTGAACGCCAGCAAGAGCGACGAGGGCAAATA
CGTGTGCAGGGGCGAGAATGTGTTTGGCAGCGCCGAGATTATCGCCAGCCTGAGCGTGAAAGAGCCCACC
AGAATCGAGCTGACCCCTAAGAGAACAGAGCTGACCGTGGGCGAGAGCATCGTGCTGAATTGCAAGGCCA
TCCACGATGCCAGCCTGGACGTGACCTTTTACTGGACCCTGAAGGGCCAGCCTATCGACTTCGAGGAAGA
AGGCGGACACTTCGAGTCCATCAGAGCCCAGGCCTCTAGCGCCGATCTGATGATCAGAAATATCCTGCTG
ATGCACGCCGGAAGATACGGCTGCAGAGTGCAGACAACAGCCGACAGCGTGTCCGATGAAGCCGAGCTGC
TTGTTAGAGGCCCTCCTGGACCACCAGGCATCGTGATCGTGGAAGAGATCACCGAGAGCACCGCCACACT
GTCTTGGAGCCCTGCCGCCGATAATCACAGCCCTATCAGCAGCTACAACCTGCAGGCCAGATCTCCCTTT
AGCCTCGGCTGGCAGACCGTGAAAACCGTGCCTGAGATCATCACCGGCGACATGGAATCTGCCATGGCCG
TGGACCTGAATCCTTGGGTCGAGTATGAGTTCAGAGTGGTGGCCACAAATCCCATCGGCACCGGCGATCC
TAGCACACCCAGCAGAATGATCCGGACCAATGAGGCCGTGCCTAAGACAGCCCCTACCAACGTGTCCGGC
AGATCTGGCAGAAGGCACGAGCTGGTTATTGCCTGGGAGCCCGTGTCCGAGGAATTCCAGAATGGCGAAG
GCTTTGGCTACATCGTGGCCTTCAGACCCAATGGCACCAGAGGCTGGAAAGAAAAGATGGTCACCAGCTC
CGAGGCCAGCAAGTTCATCTACCGGGATGAGAGCGTGCCACCACTGACACCCTTCGAAGTGAAAGTGGGC
GTGTACAACAACAAAGGCGACGGCCCTTTCAGCCAGATCGTGGTCATTTGTTCTGCCGAGGGCGAGCCTT
CTGCTGCCCCAACAGATGTGAAAGCCACCTCCGTGTCTGTGTCCGAGATCCTGGTGGCCTGGAAGCACAT
CAAAGAGTCCCTGGGCAGACCTCAGGGCTTCGAAGTCGGCTACTGGAAGGACATGGAACAAGAGGACACC
GCCGAGACAGTGAAAACAAGAGGCAACGAGAGCTTCGTGATCCTGACCGGACTGGAAGGCAACACACTGT
ACCACTTTACCGTGCGGGCCTACAACGGCGCTGGATATGGACCTCCTAGCTCTGAGGTGTCCGCCACCAC
CAAGAAGTCTCCACCATCTCAGGCTCCCTCCAATCTCAGATGGGAGCAGCAGGGATCTCAGGTGTCCCTC
GGATGGGAGCCTGTGATCCCTCTGGCCAATGAGTCTGAGGTCGTGGGCTACAAGGTGTTCTACCGGCAAG
AGGGCCACAGCAACAGCCAAGTGATCGAGACACAGAAACTGCAGGCCGTGGTGCCACTTCCTGATGCCGG
GGTGTACATCATCGAAGTCCGGGCCTATTCTGAAGGCGGAGATGGCACAGCCAGCAGCCAGATTAGAGTG
CCATCTTACAGCGGCGGCAAAGGCGCGCCGGAAGATCAAGTTGATCCAAGATTGATTGATGGCAAGGGCG
GATCTCTGGAGGTGCTGTTCCAGGGACCAGGCGGAAGCGGCAATCCCGGCGGCGATCTGGCCCCCCAGAT
GCTGCGCGAGCTGCAGGAGACCAATGCCGCCCTGCAGGACGTGCGCGAGCTGCTGCGCCACCGCGTGAAG
GAGATCACCTTCCTGAAGAACACCGTGATGGAGTGCGACGCCTGCGGTATGCAGCCCTCTAGAGGCTCCG
GCTCCATCATCCCAGTTGAGGAGGAGAACCCGGACTTCTGGAACCGCGAGGCAGCCGAGGCCCTGGGTGC
CGCCAAGAAGCTGCAGCCTGCACAGACAGCCGCCAAGAACCTCATCATCTTCCTGGGCGATGGGATGGGG
GTGTCTACGGTGACAGCTGCCAGGATCCTAAAAGGGCAGAAGAAGGACAAACTGGGGCCTGAGATACCCC
TGGCCATGGACCGCTTCCCATATGTGGCTCTGTCCAAGACATACAATGTAGACAAACATGTGCCAGACAG
TGGAGCCACAGCCACGGCCTACCTGTGCGGGGTCAAGGGCAACTTCCAGACCATTGGCTTGAGTGCAGCC
GCCCGCTTTAACCAGTGCAACACGACACGCGGCAACGAGGTCATCTCCGTGATGAATCGGGCCAAGAAAG
CAGGGAAGTCAGTGGGAGTGGTAACCACCACACGAGTGCAGCACGCCTCGCCAGCCGGCACCTACGCCCA
CACGGTGAACCGCAACTGGTACTCGGACGCCGACGTGCCTGCCTCGGCCCGCCAGGAGGGGTGCCAGGAC
ATCGCTACGCAGCTCATCTCCAACATGGACATTGACGTGATCCTAGGTGGAGGCCGAAAGTACATGTTTC
GCATGGGAACCCCAGACCCTGAGTACCCAGATGACTACAGCCAAGGTGGGACCAGGCTGGACGGGAAGAA
TCTGGTGCAGGAATGGCTGGCGAAGCGCCAGGGTGCCCGGTATGTGTGGAACCGCACTGAGCTCATGCAG
GCTTCCCTGGACCCGTCTGTGACCCATCTCATGGGTCTCTTTGAGCCTGGAGACATGAAATACGAGATCC
ACCGAGACTCCACACTGGACCCCTCCCTGATGGAGATGACAGAGGCTGCCCTGCGCCTGCTGAGCAGGAA
CCCCCGCGGCTTCTTCCTCTTCGTGGAGGGTGGTCGCATCGACCATGGTCATCATGAAAGCAGGGCTTAC
CGGGCACTGACTGAGACGATCATGTTCGACGACGCCATTGAGAGGGCGGGCCAGCTCACCAGCGAGGAGG
ACACGCTGAGCCTCGTCACTGCCGACCACTCCCACGTCTTCTCCTTCGGAGGCTACCCCCTGCGAGGGAG
CTCCATCTTCGGGCTGGCCCCTGGCAAGGCCCGGGACAGGAAGGCCTACACGGTCCTCCTATACGGAAAC
GGTCCAGGCTATGTGCTCAAGGACGGCGCCCGGCCGGATGTTACCGAGAGCGAGAGCGGGAGCCCCGAGT
ATCGGCAGCAGTCAGCAGTGCCCCTGGACGAAGAGACCCACGCAGGCGAGGACGTGGCGGTGTTCGCGCG
CGGCCCGCAGGCGCACCTGGTTCACGGCGTGCAGGAGCAGACCTTCATAGCGCACGTCATGGCCTTCGCC
GCCTGCCTGGAGCCCTACACCGCCTGCGACCTGGCGCCCCCCGCCGGCACCACCGACGCCGCGCACCCGG
GTGGCGGAGGACTGAACGACATCTTCGAGGCTCAGAAAATCGAATGGCACGAACATCACCATCACCATCA
CCATCACCATTAAGGCCGGCCTGTAGTCACTGGCACAACGCGTTACCCGGTAAGCCAATCGGGTATACAC
GGTCGTCATACTGCAGACAGGGTTCTTCTACTTTGCAAGATAGTCTTGAGTAGTAAAATAAATAGATAGA
GAAAATCAGCCTCGACTGTGCCTTCTAGTTGCCAGCCATCTGTTGTTTGCCCCTCCCCCGTGCCTTCCTT
GACCCTGGAAGGTGCCACTCCCACTGTCCTTTCCTAATAAAATGAGGAAATTGCATCACAACACTCAACC
CTATCTCGGTCTATTCTTTTGATTTATAAGGGATTTTGCCGATTTCGGCCTATTGGTTAAAAAATGAGCT
GATTTAACAAAAATTTAACGCGAATTAATTCTGTGGAATGTGTGTCAGTTAGGGTGTGGAAAGTCCCCAG
GCTCCCCAGCAGGCAGAAGTATGCAAAGCATGCATCTCAATTAGTCAGCAACCAGGTGTGGAAAGTCCCC
AGGCTCCCCAGCAGGCAGAAGTATGCAAAGCATGCATCTCAATTAGTCAGCAACCATAGTCCCGCCCCTA
ACTCCGCCCATCCCGCCCCTAACTCCGCCCAGTTCCGCCCATTCTCCGCCCCATGGCTGACTAATTTTTT
TTATTTATGCAGAGGCCGAGGCCGCCTCTGCCTCTGAGCTATTCCAGAAGTAGTGAGGAGGCTTTTTTGG
AGGCCTAGGCTTTTGCAAAAAGCTCCCGGGAGCTTGTATATCCATTTTCGGATCTGATCAGCACGTGTTG
ACAATTAATCATCGGCATAGTATATCGGCATAGTATAATACGACAAGGTGAGGAACTAAACCATGACCGA
GTACAAGCCCACGGTGCGCCTCGCCACCCGCGACGACGTCCCCAGGGCCGTACGCACCCTCGCCGCCGCG
TTCGCCGACTACCCCGCCACGCGCCACACCGTCGATCCGGACCGCCACATCGAGCGGGTCACCGAGCTGC
AAGAACTCTTCCTCACGCGCGTCGGGCTCGACATCGGCAAGGTGTGGGTCGCGGACGACGGCGCCGCGGT
GGCGGTCTGGACCACGCCGGAGAGCGTCGAAGCGGGGGCGGTGTTCGCCGAGATCGGCCCGCGCATGGCC
GAGTTGAGCGGTTCCCGGCTGGCCGCGCAGCAACAGATGGAAGGCCTCCTGGCGCCGCACCGGCCCAAGG
AGCCCGCGTGGTTCCTGGCCACCGTCGGCGTCTCGCCCGACCACCAGGGCAAGGGTCTGGGCAGCGCCGT
CGTGCTCCCCGGAGTGGAGGCGGCCGAGCGCGCCGGGGTGCCCGCCTTCCTGGAGACATCCGCGCCCCGC
AACCTCCCCTTCTACGAGCGGCTCGGCTTCACCGTCACCGCCGACGTCGAGGTGCCCGAAGGACCGCGCA
CCTGGTGCATGACCCGCAAGCCCGGTGCCTGACACGTGCTACGAGATTTCGATTCCACCGCCGCCTTCTA
TGAAAGGTTGGGCTTCGGAATCGTTTTCCGGGACGCCGGCTGGATGATCCTCCAGCGCGGGGATCTCATG
CTGGAGTTCTTCGCCCACCCCAACTTGTTTATTGCAGCTTATAATGGTTACAAATAAAGCAATAGCATCA
CAAATTTCACAAATAAAGCATTTTTTTCACTGCATTCTAGTTGTGGTTTGTCCAAACTCATCAATGTATC
TTATCATGTCTGTATACCGTCGACCTCTAGCTAGAGCTTGGCGTAATCATGGTCATTACCAATGCTTAAT
CAGTGAGGCACCTATCTCAGCGATCTGTCTATTTCGTTCATCCATAGTTGCCTGACTCCCCGTCGTGTAG
ATAACTACGATACGGGAGGGCTTACCATCTGGCCCCAGCGCTGCGATGATACCGCGAGAACCACGCTCAC
CGGCTCCGGATTTATCAGCAATAAACCAGCCAGCCGGAAGGGCCGAGCGCAGAAGTGGTCCTGCAACTTT
ATCCGCCTCCATCCAGTCTATTAATTGTTGCCGGGAAGCTAGAGTAAGTAGTTCGCCAGTTAATAGTTTG
CGCAACGTTGTTGCCATCGCTACAGGCATCGTGGTGTCACGCTCGTCGTTTGGTATGGCTTCATTCAGCT
CCGGTTCCCAACGATCAAGGCGAGTTACATGATCCCCCATGTTGTGCAAAAAAGCGGTTAGCTCCTTCGG
TCCTCCGATCGTTGTCAGAAGTAAGTTGGCCGCAGTGTTATCACTCATGGTTATGGCAGCACTGCATAAT
TCTCTTACTGTCATGCCATCCGTAAGATGCTTTTCTGTGACTGGTGAGTACTCAACCAAGTCATTCTGAG
AATAGTGTATGCGGCGACCGAGTTGCTCTTGCCCGGCGTCAATACGGGATAATACCGCGCCACATAGCAG
AACTTTAAAAGTGCTCATCATTGGAAAACGTTCTTCGGGGCGAAAACTCTCAAGGATCTTACCGCTGTTG
AGATCCAGTTCGATGTAACCCACTCGTGCACCCAACTGATCTTCAGCATCTTTTACTTTCACCAGCGTTT
CTGGGTGAGCAAAAACAGGAAGGCAAAATGCCGCAAAAAAGGGAATAAGGGCGACACGGAAATGTTGAAT
ACTCATATTCTTCCTT
