>Addgene plasmid #157590 | pD649-HAsp-CNTN5-COMP5AP-AviTag-9xHis | depositor partial sequence | sequence record 304290 | insert (extracellular domain)
GAGTATTCTAAGTCTCTGCCTGGCCTGAGCACCAGCTATGCCGCTCTGCTGAGAATCAAGAAGTCCAGCA
GCAGCTCCCTGTTCGGCAGCAAGACCAGACCTAGATACAGCAGCCCTAGCCTGGGCACCCTGTCTGCCTC
TTCTCCATCTTGGCTTGGCGCCGCTCAGAACTACTACAGCCCCATCAACCTGTACCACAGCAGCGACGCC
TTCAAGCAGGATGAGTCCGTGGATTACGGCCCCGTGTTCGTGCAAGAGCCCGACGACATCATCTTCCCCA
CCGACAGCGACGAGAAGAAGGTGGCCCTGAATTGCGAAGTGCGGGGCAATCCTGTGCCTAGCTACCGGTG
GCTGAGAAACGGCACAGAGATCGACCTGGAAAGCGACTACCGGTACAGCCTGATCGACGGCACCTTCATC
ATCAGCAACCCCAGCGAGGCCAAGGACAGCGGCCATTATCAGTGCCTGGCCACCAATACCGTGGGCAGCA
TTCTGAGCAGAGAGGCCACACTGCAGTTCGCCTACCTGGGCAATTTCAGCGGCAGAACCAGATCCGCCGT
GTCCGTCAGAGAAGGACAAGGCGTGGTGCTGATGTGCAGCCCTCCACCTCACAGCCCCGAGATCATCTAC
AGCTGGGTGTTCAACGAGTTCCCCAGCTTCGTGGCCGAGGACAGCAGACGGTTCATCAGCCAAGAGACAG
GCAATCTGTACATCAGCAAGGTGCAGACCAGCGACGTGGGCTCCTACATCTGCCTGGTCAAGAACACCGT
GACCAACGCCAGAGTGCTGAGCCCTCCTACACCTCTGACACTGAGAAATGACGGCGTGATGGGCGAGTAC
GAGCCCAAGATCGAGGTGCACTTCCCCTTTACTGTGACCGCCGCCAAGGGCACCACCGTGAAGATGGAAT
GTTTCGCCCTGGGCAACCCCGTGCCTACCATCACATGGATGAAGGTCAACGGCTACATCCCCAGCAAGGC
CCGCCTGAGAAAATCTCAGGCCGTGCTGGAAATCCCCAACGTGCAGCTGGATGACGCCGGCATCTATGAG
TGCAGAGCCGAGAACTCCCGGGGCAAGAATAGCTTCAGAGGCCAGCTGCAGGTCTACACATACCCTCACT
GGGTCGAGAAGCTGAACGATACCCAGCTGGATAGCGGCAGCCCTCTGAGATGGGAGTGTAAAGCCACCGG
CAAGCCCAGACCAACCTACAGATGGCTGAAGAACGGCGTGCCACTGAGCCCACAGAGCAGAGTGGAAATG
GTCAATGGCGTCCTGATGATCCACAACGTGAACCAGAGCGACGCCGGAATGTACCAGTGTCTGGCCGAGA
ACAAATACGGCGCCATCTACGCCTCTGCCGAGCTGAAGATTCTGGCCAGCGCTCCCACATTCGCCCTGAA
CCAGCTGAAGAAAACCATCATCGTGACCAAGGACCAAGAGGTGGTCATCGAGTGCAAGCCTCAGGGCAGC
CCTAAGCCAACCATCAGCTGGAAGAAAGGCGACAGAGCCGTGCGCGAGAACAAGCGGATTGCCATCCTGC
CTGATGGCAGCCTGAGAATCCTGAACGCCAGCAAGAGCGACGAGGGCAAATACGTGTGCAGGGGCGAGAA
TGTGTTTGGCAGCGCCGAGATTATCGCCAGCCTGAGCGTGAAAGAGCCCACCAGAATCGAGCTGACCCCT
AAGAGAACAGAGCTGACCGTGGGCGAGAGCATCGTGCTGAATTGCAAGGCCATCCACGATGCCAGCCTGG
ACGTGACCTTTTACTGGACCCTGAAGGGCCAGCCTATCGACTTCGAGGAAGAAGGCGGACACTTCGAGTC
CATCAGAGCCCAGGCCTCTAGCGCCGATCTGATGATCAGAAATATCCTGCTGATGCACGCCGGAAGATAC
GGCTGCAGAGTGCAGACAACAGCCGACAGCGTGTCCGATGAAGCCGAGCTGCTTGTTAGAGGCCCTCCTG
GACCACCAGGCATCGTGATCGTGGAAGAGATCACCGAGAGCACCGCCACACTGTCTTGGAGCCCTGCCGC
CGATAATCACAGCCCTATCAGCAGCTACAACCTGCAGGCCAGATCTCCCTTTAGCCTCGGCTGGCAGACC
GTGAAAACCGTGCCTGAGATCATCACCGGCGACATGGAATCTGCCATGGCCGTGGACCTGAATCCTTGGG
TCGAGTATGAGTTCAGAGTGGTGGCCACAAATCCCATCGGCACCGGCGATCCTAGCACACCCAGCAGAAT
GATCCGGACCAATGAGGCCGTGCCTAAGACAGCCCCTACCAACGTGTCCGGCAGATCTGGCAGAAGGCAC
GAGCTGGTTATTGCCTGGGAGCCCGTGTCCGAGGAATTCCAGAATGGCGAAGGCTTTGGCTACATCGTGG
CCTTCAGACCCAATGGCACCAGAGGCTGGAAAGAAAAGATGGTCACCAGCTCCGAGGCCAGCAAGTTCAT
CTACCGGGATGAGAGCGTGCCACCACTGACACCCTTCGAAGTGAAAGTGGGCGTGTACAACAACAAAGGC
GACGGCCCTTTCAGCCAGATCGTGGTCATTTGTTCTGCCGAGGGCGAGCCTTCTGCTGCCCCAACAGATG
TGAAAGCCACCTCCGTGTCTGTGTCCGAGATCCTGGTGGCCTGGAAGCACATCAAAGAGTCCCTGGGCAG
ACCTCAGGGCTTCGAAGTCGGCTACTGGAAGGACATGGAACAAGAGGACACCGCCGAGACAGTGAAAACA
AGAGGCAACGAGAGCTTCGTGATCCTGACCGGACTGGAAGGCAACACACTGTACCACTTTACCGTGCGGG
CCTACAACGGCGCTGGATATGGACCTCCTAGCTCTGAGGTGTCCGCCACCACCAAGAAGTCTCCACCATC
TCAGGCTCCCTCCAATCTCAGATGGGAGCAGCAGGGATCTCAGGTGTCCCTCGGATGGGAGCCTGTGATC
CCTCTGGCCAATGAGTCTGAGGTCGTGGGCTACAAGGTGTTCTACCGGCAAGAGGGCCACAGCAACAGCC
AAGTGATCGAGACACAGAAACTGCAGGCCGTGGTGCCACTTCCTGATGCCGGGGTGTACATCATCGAAGT
CCGGGCCTATTCTGAAGGCGGAGATGGCACAGCCAGCAGCCAGATTAGAGTGCCATCTTACAGCGGCGGC
AAA
